Addgene plasmid #36311: pXL004-ishRNA-scramble
Depositing lab: Sean Palecek. Depositing organization: University of Wisconsin, Madison. Publication: Robust cardiomyocyte differentiation from human pluripotent stem cells via temporal modulation of canonical Wnt signaling. Lian X, Hsiao C, Wilson G, Zhu K, Hazeltine LB, Azarin SM, Raval KK, Zhang J, Kamp TJ, Palecek SP. Proc Natl Acad Sci U S A. 2012 May 29. 10.1073/pnas.1200250109 PubMed 22645348.
Backbone
  Vector backbone: pLV-H1TetO-RFP-Puro
  Backbone manufacturer: Biosettia
  Backbone size w/o insert (bp): 10275
  Vector type: Mammalian Expression, Lentiviral, RNAi
  Selectable markers: Puromycin
Growth in bacteria
  Bacterial resistance: Ampicillin, 100 μg/mL
  Growth temperature: 37°C
  Growth strain: Stbl3
  Growth instructions: 18 hrs at 250 rpm
  Copy number: High Copy
Gene/Insert
  Gene/Insert name: shRNA of scramble (alt name: scramble)
  gRNA/shRNA sequence: GCTACACTATCGAGCAATT
  Insert size (bp): 1008
  Promoter: TetO-H1
  Tag / fusion protein: EF1a-TetR-IRES-RFP-Puro (C terminal on backbone)
  Cloning method: Unknown
  Sequencing primers: 5′ AATATTTGCATGTCGCTATGTG
Terms and licenses: Academic/Nonprofit Terms; Industry Terms: Not Available to Industry
Depositor comments: The plasmid backbone is TetO-H1-shRNA-EF1a-TetR-IRES-RFP-Puro. It is a all-in-one inducible shRNA knockdown lentiviral plasmid. The paper associated with this plasmid is "Robust cardiomyocyte differentiation from human pluripotent stem cells via temporal modulation of canonical Wnt signaling"
How to cite: pXL004-ishRNA-scramble was a gift from Sean Palecek (Addgene plasmid # 36311 ; http://n2t.net/addgene:36311 ; RRID:Addgene_36311)
