[The description below was written by a language model from this plasmid's Addgene catalogue record and pLannotate feature annotations shown in this document.]
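Description:
pXL004-ishRNA-scramble is an all-in-one, doxycycline-inducible shRNA lentiviral transfer plasmid built on the commercial pLV-H1TetO-RFP-Puro backbone. It carries a non-targeting scramble hairpin and so presumably serves as the negative control for inducible knockdown experiments. It is propagated in E. coli through a high-copy ColE1/pUC-type origin with ampicillin selection (AmpR). The backbone also contains an f1 origin, an SV40 origin and leftover lac/T3/T7 cloning-vector elements. The viral frame is third-generation in style: an RSV promoter drives a truncated HIV-1 5' LTR, followed by the Ψ packaging signal with a gag fragment, the RRE for Rev-dependent export, a cPPT/CTS, a WPRE, and a self-inactivating ΔU3 3' LTR with an SV40 polyadenylation signal downstream.

The payload has two units. A tet-operator-bearing H1 Pol III promoter (annotated as H1-2O2, on the reverse strand relative to the viral genome) drives the scramble shRNA; the hairpin itself is not annotated in the feature table. Downstream, an EF-1α promoter with its intron expresses a single transcript encoding TetR, then an EMCV IRES, then a red fluorescent protein (annotated as mCherry) followed closely by puromycin N-acetyltransferase. TetR binds the operators and represses H1 transcription until tetracycline or doxycycline releases it, so hairpin expression can be switched on at a chosen time. The red fluorescence and puromycin resistance let transduced mammalian cells be tracked and selected.

The associated work concerns cardiomyocyte differentiation of human pluripotent stem cells through temporal modulation of canonical Wnt signalling, which is consistent with using timed, inducible knockdown in stably transduced stem cell lines. The recorded backbone size equals the full sequenced length, so the stated insert size should be treated with caution.
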