Features (pLannotate 1.2.2; 33 found; start..end, strand, type, name):
      9..235     +  promoter       RSV promoter: Rous sarcoma virus enhancer/promoter
    236..416     +  LTR            5' LTR (truncated): truncated 5' long terminal repeat (LTR) from HIV-1
    463..588     +  misc_feature   HIV-1 Ψ: packaging signal of human immunodeficiency virus type 1
    572..935     +  CDS            HIV-1 gag (fragment): gag protein from human immunodeficiency virus 1; gag
   1081..1314    +  misc_feature   RRE: The Rev response element (RRE) of HIV-1 allows for Rev-dependent mRNA export from the nucleus to the cytoplasm.
   1691..1791    +  CDS            Rev (fragment): human immunodeficiency virus 1 (HIV-1) Rev protein; rev; enhances nuclear export of unspliced and incompletely spliced viral mRNAs
   1876..1970    -  promoter       H1-2O2 promoter: doxycycline-inducible variant of the human H1 RNA promoter (Henriksen et al., 2007)
   1981..2097    +  misc_feature   cPPT/CTS: central polypurine tract and central termination sequence of HIV-1
   2320..2531    +  promoter       EF-1α core promoter: core promoter for human elongation factor EF-1α
   2532..2645    +  intron         EF-1α intron A (fragment): intron upstream of the start codon of human EF-1α
   3271..3474    +  intron         EF-1α intron A: truncated intron upstream of the start codon of human EF-1α
   3477..3494    +  exon           EF-1α exon (fragment): truncated exon 2 from human EF-1α, beginning with a GT-to-CC mutation that reduces splicing efficiency
   3500..3518    +  promoter       T7 promoter: promoter for bacteriophage T7 RNA polymerase
   3531..4151    +  CDS            tetR: TETR2_ECOLX - Experimental evidence at protein level: Swiss-Prot protein existence level 1. TetR is the repressor of the tetracycline resistance element; its N-terminal region forms a helix-turn-helix structure and binds DNA. Binding of tetracycline to TetR reduces the repressor affinity for the tetracycline resistance gene (tetA) promoter operator sites. From Escherichia coli.
   4177..4760    +  misc_feature   IRES2: internal ribosome entry site (IRES) of the encephalomyocarditis virus (EMCV)
   4787..5494    +  CDS            mCherry: mCherry is a basic (constitutively fluorescent) red fluorescent protein published in 2004, derived from Discosoma sp.. It is reported to be a very rapidly-maturing monomer with low acid sensitivity.
   5513..6112    +  CDS            PuroR (fragment): puromycin N-acetyltransferase; pac from Streptomyces; confers resistance to puromycin
   6127..6715    +  misc_feature   WPRE: woodchuck hepatitis virus posttranscriptional regulatory element
   6732..6800    +  CDS            nef (fragment): NEF_HV1Z2 - Experimental evidence at protein level: Swiss-Prot protein existence level 1. Extracellular Nef protein targets CD4(+) T-lymphocytes for apoptosis by interacting with CXCR4 surface receptors. From Human immunodeficiency virus type 1 group M subtype D (isolate Z2/CDC-Z34) (HIV-1).
   6802..7035    +  LTR            3' LTR (ΔU3): self-inactivating 3' long terminal repeat (LTR) from HIV-1
   7107..7228    +  polyA_signal   SV40 poly(A) signal: SV40 polyadenylation signal
   7268..7403    +  rep_origin     SV40 ori: SV40 origin of replication
   7424..7442    -  promoter       T7 promoter: promoter for bacteriophage T7 RNA polymerase
   7450..7605    +  CDS            lacZα (fragment): LacZα fragment of β-galactosidase; lacZ fragment
   7610..8038    +  rep_origin     f1 ori (sequence partly withheld): f1 bacteriophage origin of replication; arrow indicates direction of (+) strand synthesis
   8091..8195    +  promoter       AmpR promoter: bla
   8196..9056    +  CDS            AmpR: β-lactamase; bla; confers resistance to ampicillin, carbenicillin, and related antibiotics
   9227..9815    +  rep_origin     ori: high-copy-number ColE1/pMB1/pBR322/pUC origin of replication
   9998..10090   +  CDS            lacI (fragment): lac repressor; lacI; The lac repressor binds to the lac operator to inhibit transcription in E. coli. This inhibition can be relieved by adding lactose or isopropyl-β-D-thiogalactopyranoside (IPTG).
  10103..10124   +  protein_bind   CAP binding site: CAP binding activates transcription in the presence of cAMP. E. coli catabolite activator protein
  10139..10169   +  promoter       lac promoter: promoter for the E. coli lac operon
  10177..10193   +  protein_bind   lac operator: The lac repressor binds to the lac operator to inhibit transcription in E. coli. This inhibition can be relieved by adding lactose or isopropyl-β-D-thiogalactopyranoside (IPTG). lac repressor encoded by lacI
  10238..10256   +  promoter       T3 promoter: promoter for bacteriophage T3 RNA polymerase
>Addgene plasmid #36311 | pXL004-ishRNA-scramble | addgene full sequence | sequence record 456572 | Addgene NGS Result
AAGCTTAATGTAGTCTTATGCAATACTCTTGTAGTCTTGCAACATGGTAACGATGAGTTAGCAACATGCC
TTACAAGGAGAGAAAAAGCACCGTGCATGCCGATTGGTGGAAGTAAGGTGGTACGATCGTGCCTTATTAG
GAAGGCAACAGACGGGTCTGACATGGATTGGACGAACCACTGAATTGCCGCATTGCAGAGATATTGTATT
TAAGTGCCTAGCTCGATACATAAACGGGTCTCTCTGGTTAGACCAGATCTGAGCCTGGGAGCTCTCTGGC
TAACTAGGGAACCCACTGCTTAAGCCTCAATAAAGCTTGCCTTGAGTGCTTCAAGTAGTGTGTGCCCGTC
TGTTGTGTGACTCTGGTAACTAGAGATCCCTCAGACCCTTTTAGTCAGTGTGGAAAATCTCTAGCAGTGG
CGCCCGAACAGGGACTTGAAAGCGAAAGGGAAACCAGAGGAGCTCTCTCGACGCAGGACTCGGCTTGCTG
AAGCGCGCACGGCAAGAGGCGAGGGGCGGCGACTGGTGAGTACGCCAAAAATTTTGACTAGCGGAGGCTA
GAAGGAGAGAGATGGGTGCGAGAGCGTCAGTATTAAGCGGGGGAGAATTAGATCGCGATGGGAAAAAATT
CGGTTAAGGCCAGGGGGAAAGAAAAAATATAAATTAAAACATATAGTATGGGCAAGCAGGGAGCTAGAAC
GATTCGCAGTTAATCCTGGCCTGTTAGAAACATCAGAAGGCTGTAGACAAATACTGGGACAGCTACAACC
ATCCCTTCAGACAGGATCAGAAGAACTTAGATCATTATATAATACAGTAGCAACCCTCTATTGTGTGCAT
CAAAGGATAGAGATAAAAGACACCAAGGAAGCTTTAGACAAGATAGAGGAAGAGCAAAACAAAAGTAAGA
CCACCGCACAGCAAGCGGCCGCTGATCTTCAGACCTGGAGGAGGAGATATGAGGGACAATTGGAGAAGTG
AATTATATAAATATAAAGTAGTAAAAATTGAACCATTAGGAGTAGCACCCACCAAGGCAAAGAGAAGAGT
GGTGCAGAGAGAAAAAAGAGCAGTGGGAATAGGAGCTTTGTTCCTTGGGTTCTTGGGAGCAGCAGGAAGC
ACTATGGGCGCAGCGTCAATGACGCTGACGGTACAGGCCAGACAATTATTGTCTGGTATAGTGCAGCAGC
AGAACAATTTGCTGAGGGCTATTGAGGCGCAACAGCATCTGTTGCAACTCACAGTCTGGGGCATCAAGCA
GCTCCAGGCAAGAATCCTGGCTGTGGAAAGATACCTAAAGGATCAACAGCTCCTGGGGATTTGGGGTTGC
TCTGGAAAACTCATTTGCACCACTGCTGTGCCTTGGAATGCTAGTTGGAGTAATAAATCTCTGGAACAGA
TTTGGAATCACACGACCTGGATGGAGTGGGACAGAGAAATTAACAATTACACAAGCTTAATACACTCCTT
AATTGAAGAATCGCAAAACCAGCAAGAAAAGAATGAACAAGAATTATTGGAATTAGATAAATGGGCAAGT
TTGTGGAATTGGTTTAACATAACAAATTGGCTGTGGTATATAAAATTATTCATAATGATAGTAGGAGGCT
TGGTAGGTTTAAGAATAGTTTTTGCTGTACTTTCTATAGTGAATAGAGTTAGGCAGGGATATTCACCATT
ATCGTTTCAGACCCACCTCCCAACCCCGAGGGGACCCGACAGGCCCGAAGGAATAGAAGAAGAAGGTGGA
GAGAGAGACAGAGACAGATCCATTCGATTAGTGAACGGATCTCGACGGTATCGGTTAACACTAGTAAAAA
AAAGCTACACTATCGAGCAATTTTGGATCCAAAATTGCTCGATAGTGTAGCTTTTTCTCTATCACTGATA
GGGAACTTATAAGTCTCTATCACTGATAGGGATTTCACGTTTATGGTGATTTCCCAGAACACATAGCGAC
ATGCAAATATTGGATCCAACTTTTAAAAGAAAAGGGGGGATTGGGGGGTACAGTGCAGGGGAAAGAATAG
TAGACATAATAGCAACAGACATACAAACTAAAGAATTACAAAAACAAATTACAAAATTCAAAATTTTATC
GATGCCTCCCCGTCACCACCCCCCCCAACCCGCCCCGACCGGAGCTGAGAGTAATTCATACAAAAGGACT
CGCCCCTGCCTTGGGGAATCCCAGGGACCGTCGTTAAACTCCCACTAACGTAGAACCCAGAGATCGCTGC
GTTCCCGCCCCCTCACCCGCCCGCTCTCGTCATCACTGAGGTGGAGAAGAGCATGCGTGAGGCTCCGGTG
CCCGTCAGTGGGCAGAGCGCACATCGCCCACAGTCCCCGAGAAGTTGGGGGGAGGGGTCGGCAATTGAAC
CGGTGCCTAGAGAAGGTGGCGCGGGGTAAACTGGGAAAGTGATGTCGTGTACTGGCTCCGCCTTTTTCCC
GAGGGTGGGGGAGAACCGTATATAAGTGCAGTAGTCGCCGTGAACGTTCTTTTTCGCAACGGGTTTGCCG
CCAGAACACAGGTAAGTGCCGTGTGTGGTTCCCGCGGGCCTGGCCTCTTTACGGGTTATGGCCCTTGCGT
GCCTTGAATTACTTCCACGCCCCTGGCTGCAGTACGTGATTCTTGATCCCGAGCTTCGGGTTGGAAGTGG
GTGGGAGAGTTCGAGGCCTTGCGCTTAAGGAGCCCCTTCGCCTCGTGCTTGAGTTGAGGCCTGGCTTGGG
CGCTGGGGCCGCCGCGTGCGAATCTGGTGGCACCTTCGCGCCTGTCTCGCTGCTTTCGATAAGTCTCTAG
CCATTTAAAATTTTTGATGATATCCTGCGACGCTTTTTTTTTGGCAAGATAGTCTTGTAAATGCGGGCCA
AGATCTGCACACTGGTATTTCGGTTTTTGGGGCCGCGGGCGGCGACGGGGCCCGTGCGTCCCAGCGCACA
TGTTCGGCGAGGCGGGGCCTGCGAGCGCGGCCACCGAGAATCGGACGGGGGTAGTCTCAAGCTGGCCGGC
CTGCTCTGGTGCCTGGCCTCGCGCCGCCGTGTATCGCCCCGCCCTGGGCGGCAAGGCTGGCCCGGTCGGC
ACCAGTTGCGTGAGCGGAAAGATGGCCGCTTCCCGGCCCTGCTGCAGGGAGCTCAAAATGGAGGACGCGG
CGCTCGGGAGAGCGGGCGGGTGAGTCACCCACACAAAGGAAAAGGGCCTTTCCGTCCTCAGCCGTCGCTT
CATGTGACTCCACGGAGTACCGGGCGCCGTCCAGGCACCTCGATTAGTTCTCGAGCTTTTGGAGTACGTC
GTCTTTAGGTTGGGGGGAGGGGTTTTATGCGATGGAGTTTCCCCACACTGAGTGGGTGGAGACTGAAGTT
AGGCCAGCTTGGCACTTGATGTAATTCTCCTTGGAATTTGCCCTTTTTGAGTTTGGATCTTGGTTCATTC
TCAAGCCTCAGACAGTGGTTCAAAGTTTTTTTCTTCCATTTCAGGTGTCGTGAAAACTACCCCTCTAGAT
AATACGACTCACTATAGGGCCCGGGCCACCATGTCCAGATTAGATAAAAGTAAAGTGATTAACAGCGCAT
TAGAGCTGCTTAATGAGGTCGGAATCGAAGGTTTAACAACCCGTAAACTCGCCCAGAAGCTAGGTGTAGA
GCAGCCTACATTGTATTGGCATGTAAAAAATAAGCGGGCTTTGCTCGACGCCTTAGCCATTGAGATGTTA
GATAGGCACCATACTCACTTTTGCCCTTTAGAAGGGGAAAGCTGGCAAGATTTTTTACGTAATAACGCTA
AAAGTTTTAGATGTGCTTTACTAAGTCATCGCGATGGAGCAAAAGTACATTTAGGTACACGGCCTACAGA
AAAACAGTATGAAACTCTCGAAAATCAATTAGCCTTTTTATGCCAACAAGGTTTTTCACTAGAGAATGCA
TTATATGCACTCAGCGCTGTGGGGCATTTTACTTTAGGTTGCGTATTGGAAGATCAAGAGCATCAAGTCG
CTAAAGAAGAAAGGGAAACACCTACTACTGATAGTATGCCGCCATTATTACGACAAGCTATCGAATTATT
TGATCACCAAGGTGCAGAGCCAGCCTTCTTATTCGGCCTTGAATTGATCATATGCGGATTAGAAAAACAA
CTTAAATGTGAAAGTGGGTCCGCGTACAGCGGCTCCCGGTAGCTAGCCCCTCTCCCTCCCCCCCCCCTAA
CGTTACTGGCCGAAGCCGCTTGGAATAAGGCCGGTGTGCGTTTGTCTATATGTTATTTTCCACCATATTG
CCGTCTTTTGGCAATGTGAGGGCCCGGAAACCTGGCCCTGTCTTCTTGACGAGCATTCCTAGGGGTCTTT
CCCCTCTCGCCAAAGGAATGCAAGGTCTGTTGAATGTCGTGAAGGAAGCAGTTCCTCTGGAAGCTTCTTG
AAGACAAACAACGTCTGTAGCGACCCTTTGCAGGCAGCGGAACCCCCCACCTGGCGACAGGTGCCTCTGC
GGCCAAAAGCCACGTGTATAAGATACACCTGCAAAGGCGGCACAACCCCAGTGCCACGTTGTGAGTTGGA
TAGTTGTGGAAAGAGTCAAATGGCTCTCCTCAAGCGTATTCAACAAGGGGCTGAAGGATGCCCAGAAGGT
ACCCCATTGTATGGGATCTGATCTGGGGCCTCGGTACACATGCTTTACATGTGTTTAGTCGAGGTTAAAA
AAACGTCTAGGCCCCCCGAACCACGGGGACGTGGTTTTCCTTTGAAAAACACGATGATAATATGGCCACA
CTAGAGTCGAGCTACCGGTCGCCACCATGGTGAGCAAGGGCGAGGAGGATAACATGGCCATCATCAAGGA
GTTCATGCGCTTCAAGGTGCACATGGAGGGCTCCGTGAACGGCCACGAGTTCGAGATCGAGGGCGAGGGC
GAGGGCCGCCCCTACGAGGGCACCCAGACCGCCAAGCTGAAGGTGACCAAGGGTGGCCCCCTGCCCTTCG
CCTGGGACATCCTGTCCCCTCAGTTCATGTACGGCTCCAAGGCCTACGTGAAGCACCCCGCCGACATCCC
CGACTACTTGAAGCTGTCCTTCCCCGAGGGCTTCAAGTGGGAGCGCGTGATGAACTTCGAGGACGGCGGC
GTGGTGACCGTGACCCAGGACTCCTCCCTGCAGGACGGCGAGTTCATCTACAAGGTGAAGCTGCGCGGCA
CCAACTTCCCCTCCGACGGCCCCGTAATGCAGAAGAAGACCATGGGCTGGGAGGCCTCCTCCGAGCGGAT
GTACCCCGAGGACGGCGCCCTGAAGGGCGAGATCAAGCAGAGGCTGAAGCTGAAGGACGGCGGCCACTAC
GACGCTGAGGTCAAGACCACCTACAAGGCCAAGAAGCCCGTGCAGCTGCCCGGCGCCTACAACGTCAACA
TCAAGTTGGACATCACCTCCCACAACGAGGACTACACCATCGTGGAACAGTACGAACGCGCCGAGGGCCG
CCACTCCACCGGCGGCATGGACGAGCTGTACAAGGACCCACCGGTCGCCACCATGACCGAGTACAAGCCC
ACGGTGCGCCTCGCCACCCGCGACGACGTCCCCAGGGCCGTACGCACCCTCGCCGCCGCGTTCGCCGACT
ACCCCGCCACGCGCCACACCGTCGATCCGGACCGCCACATCGAGCGGGTCACCGAGCTGCAAGAACTCTT
CCTCACGCGCGTCGGGCTCGACATCGGCAAGGTGTGGGTCGCGGACGACGGCGCCGCGGTGGCGGTCTGG
ACCACGCCGGAGAGCGTCGAAGCGGGGGCGGTGTTCGCCGAGATCGGCCCGCGCATGGCCGAGTTGAGCG
GTTCCCGGCTGGCCGCGCAGCAACAGATGGAAGGCCTCCTGGCGCCGCACCGGCCCAAGGAGCCCGCGTG
GTTCCTGGCCACCGTCGGCGTGTCGCCCGACCACCAGGGCAAGGGTCTGGGCAGCGCCGTCGTGCTCCCC
GGAGTGGAGGCGGCCGAGCGCGCCGGGGTGCCCGCCTTCCTGGAGACCTCCGCGCCCCGCAACCTCCCCT
TCTACGAGCGGCTCGGCTTCACCGTCACCGCCGACGTCGAGGTGCCCGAAGGACCGCGCACCTGGTGCAT
GACCCGCAAGCCCGGTGCCTGAGCGGCCGCGTCGACAATCAACCTCTGGATTACAAAATTTGTGAAAGAT
TGACTGGTATTCTTAACTATGTTGCTCCTTTTACGCTATGTGGATACGCTGCTTTAATGCCTTTGTATCA
TGCTATTGCTTCCCGTATGGCTTTCATTTTCTCCTCCTTGTATAAATCCTGGTTGCTGTCTCTTTATGAG
GAGTTGTGGCCCGTTGTCAGGCAACGTGGCGTGGTGTGCACTGTGTTTGCTGACGCAACCCCCACTGGTT
GGGGCATTGCCACCACCTGTCAGCTCCTTTCCGGGACTTTCGCTTTCCCCCTCCCTATTGCCACGGCGGA
ACTCATCGCCGCCTGCCTTGCCCGCTGCTGGACAGGGGCTCGGCTGTTGGGCACTGACAATTCCGTGGTG
TTGTCGGGGAAGCTGACGTCCTTTCCATGGCTGCTCGCCTGTGTTGCCACCTGGATTCTGCGCGGGACGT
CCTTCTGCTACGTCCCTTCGGCCCTCAATCCAGCGGACCTTCCTTCCCGCGGCCTGCTGCCGGCTCTGCG
GCCTCTTCCGCGTCTTCGCCTTCGCCCTCAGACGAGTCGGATCTCCCTTTGGGCCGCCTCCCCGCCTGGA
ATTCGAGCTCGGTACCTTTAAGACCAATGACTTACAAGGCAGCTGTAGATCTTAGCCACTTTTTAAAAGA
AAAGGGGGGACTGGAAGGGCTAATTCACTCCCAACGAAGACAAGATCTGCTTTTTGCTTGTACTGGGTCT
CTCTGGTTAGACCAGATCTGAGCCTGGGAGCTCTCTGGCTAACTAGGGAACCCACTGCTTAAGCCTCAAT
AAAGCTTGCCTTGAGTGCTTCAAGTAGTGTGTGCCCGTCTGTTGTGTGACTCTGGTAACTAGAGATCCCT
CAGACCCTTTTAGTCAGTGTGGAAAATCTCTAGCAGTAGTAGTTCATGTCATCTTATTATTCAGTATTTA
TAACTTGCAAAGAAATGAATATCAGAGAGTGAGAGGAACTTGTTTATTGCAGCTTATAATGGTTACAAAT
AAAGCAATAGCATCACAAATTTCACAAATAAAGCATTTTTTTCACTGCATTCTAGTTGTGGTTTGTCCAA
ACTCATCAATGTATCTTATCATGTCTGGCTCTAGCTATCCCGCCCCTAACTCCGCCCATCCCGCCCCTAA
CTCCGCCCAGTTCCGCCCATTCTCCGCCCCATGGCTGACTAATTTTTTTTATTTATGCAGAGGCCGAGGC
CGCCTCGGCCTCTGAGCTATTCCAGAAGTAGTGAGGAGGCTTTTTTGGAGGCCTAGGGACGTACCCAATT
CGCCCTATAGTGAGTCGTATTACGCGCGCTCACTGGCCGTCGTTTTACAACGTCGTGACTGGGAAAACCC
TGGCGTTACCCAACTTAATCGCCTTGCAGCACATCCCCCTTTCGCCAGCTGGCGTAATAGCGAAGAGGCC
CGCACCGATCGCCCTTCCCAACAGTTGCGCAGCCTGAATGGCGAATGGG
[124 nt withheld, positions 7610-7733]
C
[91 nt withheld, positions 7735-7825]
A
[49 nt withheld, positions 7827-7875]
CCTTTGACGTTGGAGTCCACGTTCTTT
[37 nt withheld, positions 7903-7939]
ACCCTATCTCGGTCTATTCTTTTGATTTATAAGGGATTTTGCCGATTTCGGCCTATTGGTTAAAAAATGA
GCTGATTTAACAAAAATTTAACGCGAATTTTAACAAAATATTAACGCTTACAATTTAGGTGGCACTTTTC
GGGGAAATGTGCGCGGAACCCCTATTTGTTTATTTTTCTAAATACATTCAAATATGTATCCGCTCATGAG
ACAATAACCCTGATAAATGCTTCAATAATATTGAAAAAGGAAGAGTATGAGTATTCAACATTTCCGTGTC
GCCCTTATTCCCTTTTTTGCGGCATTTTGCCTTCCTGTTTTTGCTCACCCAGAAACGCTGGTGAAAGTAA
AAGATGCTGAAGATCAGTTGGGTGCACGAGTGGGTTACATCGAACTGGATCTCAACAGCGGTAAGATCCT
TGAGAGTTTTCGCCCCGAAGAACGTTTTCCAATGATGAGCACTTTTAAAGTTCTGCTATGTGGCGCGGTA
TTATCCCGTATTGACGCCGGGCAAGAGCAACTCGGTCGCCGCATACACTATTCTCAGAATGACTTGGTTG
AGTACTCACCAGTCACAGAAAAGCATCTTACGGATGGCATGACAGTAAGAGAATTATGCAGTGCTGCCAT
AACCATGAGTGATAACACTGCGGCCAACTTACTTCTGACAACGATCGGAGGACCGAAGGAGCTAACCGCT
TTTTTGCACAACATGGGGGATCATGTAACTCGCCTTGATCGTTGGGAACCGGAGCTGAATGAAGCCATAC
CAAACGACGAGCGTGACACCACGATGCCTGTAGCAATGGCAACAACGTTGCGCAAACTATTAACTGGCGA
ACTACTTACTCTAGCTTCCCGGCAACAATTAATAGACTGGATGGAGGCGGATAAAGTTGCAGGACCACTT
CTGCGCTCGGCCCTTCCGGCTGGCTGGTTTATTGCTGATAAATCTGGAGCCGGTGAGCGTGGGTCTCGCG
GTATCATTGCAGCACTGGGGCCAGATGGTAAGCCCTCCCGTATCGTAGTTATCTACACGACGGGGAGTCA
GGCAACTATGGATGAACGAAATAGACAGATCGCTGAGATAGGTGCCTCACTGATTAAGCATTGGTAACTG
TCAGACCAAGTTTACTCATATATACTTTAGATTGATTTAAAACTTCATTTTTAATTTAAAAGGATCTAGG
TGAAGATCCTTTTTGATAATCTCATGACCAAAATCCCTTAACGTGAGTTTTCGTTCCACTGAGCGTCAGA
CCCCGTAGAAAAGATCAAAGGATCTTCTTGAGATCCTTTTTTTCTGCGCGTAATCTGCTGCTTGCAAACA
AAAAAACCACCGCTACCAGCGGTGGTTTGTTTGCCGGATCAAGAGCTACCAACTCTTTTTCCGAAGGTAA
CTGGCTTCAGCAGAGCGCAGATACCAAATACTGTTCTTCTAGTGTAGCCGTAGTTAGGCCACCACTTCAA
GAACTCTGTAGCACCGCCTACATACCTCGCTCTGCTAATCCTGTTACCAGTGGCTGCTGCCAGTGGCGAT
AAGTCGTGTCTTACCGGGTTGGACTCAAGACGATAGTTACCGGATAAGGCGCAGCGGTCGGGCTGAACGG
GGGGTTCGTGCACACAGCCCAGCTTGGAGCGAACGACCTACACCGAACTGAGATACCTACAGCGTGAGCT
ATGAGAAAGCGCCACGCTTCCCGAAGGGAGAAAGGCGGACAGGTATCCGGTAAGCGGCAGGGTCGGAACA
GGAGAGCGCACGAGGGAGCTTCCAGGGGGAAACGCCTGGTATCTTTATAGTCCTGTCGGGTTTCGCCACC
TCTGACTTGAGCGTCGATTTTTGTGATGCTCGTCAGGGGGGCGGAGCCTATGGAAAAACGCCAGCAACGC
GGCCTTTTTACGGTTCCTGGCCTTTTGCTGGCCTTTTGCTCACATGTTCTTTCCTGCGTTATCCCCTGAT
TCTGTGGATAACCGTATTACCGCCTTTGAGTGAGCTGATACCGCTCGCCGCAGCCGAACGACCGAGCGCA
GCGAGTCAGTGAGCGAGGAAGCGGAAGAGCGCCCAATACGCAAACCGCCTCTCCCCGCGCGTTGGCCGAT
TCATTAATGCAGCTGGCACGACAGGTTTCCCGACTGGAAAGCGGGCAGTGAGCGCAACGCAATTAATGTG
AGTTAGCTCACTCATTAGGCACCCCAGGCTTTACACTTTATGCTTCCGGCTCGTATGTTGTGTGGAATTG
TGAGCGGATAACAATTTCACACAGGAAACAGCTATGACCATGATTACGCCAAGCGCGCAATTAACCCTCA
CTAAAGGGAACAAAAGCTGGAGCTGC
