>Addgene plasmid #36311 | pXL004-ishRNA-scramble | depositor partial sequence | sequence record 45436 | backbone sequences
AAGCTTAATGTAGTCTTATGCAATACTCTTGTAGTCTTGCAACATGGTAACGATGAGTTAGCAACATGCC
TTACAAGGAGAGAAAAAGCACCGTGCATGCCGATTGGTGGAAGTAAGGTGGTACGATCGTGCCTTATTAG
GAAGGCAACAGACGGGTCTGACATGGATTGGACGAACCACTGAATTGCCGCATTGCAGAGATATTGTATT
TAAGTGCCTAGCTCGATACATAAACGGGTCTCTCTGGTTAGACCAGATCTGAGCCTGGGAGCTCTCTGGC
TAACTAGGGAACCCACTGCTTAAGCCTCAATAAAGCTTGCCTTGAGTGCTTCAAGTAGTGTGTGCCCGTC
TGTTGTGTGACTCTGGTAACTAGAGATCCCTCAGACCCTTTTAGTCAGTGTGGAAAATCTCTAGCAGTGG
CGCCCGAACAGGGACTTGAAAGCGAAAGGGAAACCAGAGGAGCTCTCTCGACGCAGGACTCGGCTTGCTG
AAGCGCGCACGGCAAGAGGCGAGGGGCGGCGACTGGTGAGTACGCCAAAAATTTTGACTAGCGGAGGCTA
GAAGGAGAGAGATGGGTGCGAGAGCGTCAGTATTAAGCGGGGGAGAATTAGATCGCGATGGGAAAAAATT
CGGTTAAGGCCAGGGGGAAAGAAAAAATATAAATTAAAACATATAGTATGGGCAAGCAGGGAGCTAGAAC
GATTCGCAGTTAATCCTGGCCTGTTAGAAACATCAGAAGGCTGTAGACAAATACTGGGACAGCTACAACC
ATCCCTTCAGACAGGATCAGAAGAACTTAGATCATTATATAATACAGTAGCAACCCTCTATTGTGTGCAT
CAAAGGATAGAGATAAAAGACACCAAGGAAGCTTTAGACAAGATAGAGGAAGAGCAAAACAAAAGTAAGA
CCACCGCACAGCAAGCGGCCGCTGATCTTCAGACCTGGAGGAGGAGATATGAGGGACAATTGGAGAAGTG
AATTATATAAATATAAAGTAGTAAAAATTGAACCATTAGGAGTAGCACCCACCAAGGCAAAGAGAAGAGT
GGTGCAGAGAGAAAAAAGAGCAGTGGGAATAGGAGCTTTGTTCCTTGGGTTCTTGGGAGCAGCAGGAAGC
ACTATGGGCGCAGCGTCAATGACGCTGACGGTACAGGCCAGACAATTATTGTCTGGTATAGTGCAGCAGC
AGAACAATTTGCTGAGGGCTATTGAGGCGCAACAGCATCTGTTGCAACTCACAGTCTGGGGCATCAAGCA
GCTCCAGGCAAGAATCCTGGCTGTGGAAAGATACCTAAAGGATCAACAGCTCCTGGGGATTTGGGGTTGC
TCTGGAAAACTCATTTGCACCACTGCTGTGCCTTGGAATGCTAGTTGGAGTAATAAATCTCTGGAACAGA
TTTGGAATCACACGACCTGGATGGAGTGGGACAGAGAAATTAACAATTACACAAGCTTAATACACTCCTT
AATTGAAGAATCGCAAAACCAGCAAGAAAAGAATGAACAAGAATTATTGGAATTAGATAAATGGGCAAGT
TTGTGGAATTGGTTTAACATAACAAATTGGCTGTGGTATATAAAATTATTCATAATGATAGTAGGAGGCT
TGGTAGGTTTAAGAATAGTTTTTGCTGTACTTTCTATAGTGAATAGAGTTAGGCAGGGATATTCACCATT
ATCGTTTCAGACCCACCTCCCAACCCCGAGGGGACCCGACAGGCCCGAAGGAATAGAAGAAGAAGGTGGA
GAGAGAGACAGAGACAGATCCATTCGATTAGTGAACGGATCTCGACGGTATCGGTTAACACTAGTAAAAA
AAANNNNNNNNNNNNNNNNNNNTTGGATCCAANNNNNNNNNNNNNNNNNNNTTTTTCTCTATCACTGATA
GGGAACTTATAAGTCTCTATCACTGATAGGGATTTCACGTTTATGGTGATTTCCCAGAACACATAGCGAC
ATGCAAATATTGGATCCAACTTTTAAAAGAAAAGGGGGGATTGGGGGGTACAGTGCAGGGGAAAGAATAG
TAGACATAATAGCAACAGACATACAAACTAAAGAATTACAAAAACAAATTACAAAATTCAAAATTTTATC
GATGCCTCCCCGTCACCACCCCCCCCAACCCGCCCCGACCGGAGCTGAGAGTAATTCATACAAAAGGACT
CGCCCCTGCCTTGGGGAATCCCAGGGACCGTCGTTAAACTCCCACTAACGTAGAACCCAGAGATCGCTGC
GTTCCCGCCCCCTCACCCGCCCGCTCTCGTCATCACTGAGGTGGAGAAGAGCATGCGTGAGGCTCCGGTG
CCCGTCAGTGGGCAGAGCGCACATCGCCCACAGTCCCCGAGAAGTTGGGGGGAGGGGTCGGCAATTGAAC
CGGTGCCTAGAGAAGGTGGCGCGGGGTAAACTGGGAAAGTGATGTCGTGTACTGGCTCCGCCTTTTTCCC
GAGGGTGGGGGAGAACCGTATATAAGTGCAGTAGTCGCCGTGAACGTTCTTTTTCGCAACGGGTTTGCCG
CCAGAACACAGGTAAGTGCCGTGTGTGGTTCCCGCGGGCCTGGCCTCTTTACGGGTTATGGCCCTTGCGT
GCCTTGAATTACTTCCACGCCCCTGGCTGCAGTACGTGATTCTTGATCCCGAGCTTCGGGTTGGAAGTGG
GTGGGAGAGTTCGAGGCCTTGCGCTTAAGGAGCCCCTTCGCCTCGTGCTTGAGTTGAGGCCTGGCCTGGG
CGCTGGGGCCGCCGCGTGCGAATCTGGTGGCACCTTCGCGCCTGTCTCGCTGCTTTCGATAAGTCTCTAG
CCATTTAAAATTTTTGATGATATCCTGCGACGCTTTTTTTCTGGCAAGATAGTCTTGTAAATGCGGGCCA
AGATCTGCACACTGGTATTTCGGTTTTTGGGGCCGCGGGCGGCGACGGGGCCCGTGCGTCCCAGCGCACA
TGTTCGGCGAGGCGGGGCCTGCGAGCGCGGCCACCGAGAATCGGACGGGGGTAGTCTCAAGCTGGCCGGC
CTGCTCTGGTGCCTGGCCTCGCGCCGCCGTGTATCGCCCCGCCCTGGGCGGCAAGGCTGGCCCGGTCGGC
ACCAGTTGCGTGAGCGGAAAGATGGCCGCTTCCCGGCCCTGCTGCAGGGAGCTCAAAATGGAGGACGCGG
CGCTCGGGAGAGCGGGCGGGTGAGTCACCCACACAAAGGAAAAGGGCCTTTCCGTCCTCAGCCGTCGCTT
CATGTGACTCCACGGAGTACCGGGCGCCGTCCAGGCACCTCGATTAGTTCTCGAGCTTTTGGAGTACGTC
GTCTTTAGGTTGGGGGGAGGGGTTTTATGCGATGGAGTTTCCCCACACTGAGTGGGTGGAGACTGAAGTT
AGGCCAGCTTGGCACTTGATGTAATTCTCCTTGGAATTTGCCCTTTTTGAGTTTGGATCTTGGTTCATTC
TCAAGCCTCAGACAGTGGTTCAAAGTTTTTTTCTTCCATTTCAGGTGTCGTGAAAACTACCCCTCTAGAT
AATACGACTCACTATAGGGCCCGGGCCACCATGTCCAGATTAGATAAAAGTAAAGTGATTAACAGCGCAT
TAGAGCTGCTTAATGAGGTCGGAATCGAAGGTTTAACAACCCGTAAACTCGCCCAGAAGCTAGGTGTAGA
GCAGCCTACATTGTATTGGCATGTAAAAAATAAGCGGGCTTTGCTCGACGCCTTAGCCATTGAGATGTTA
GATAGGCACCATACTCACTTTTGCCCTTTAGAAGGGGAAAGCTGGCAAGATTTTTTACGTAATAACGCTA
AAAGTTTTAGATGTGCTTTACTAAGTCATCGCGATGGAGCAAAAGTACATTTAGGTACACGGCCTACAGA
AAAACAGTATGAAACTCTCGAAAATCAATTAGCCTTTTTATGCCAACAAGGTTTTTCACTAGAGAATGCA
TTATATGCACTCAGCGCTGTGGGGCATTTTACTTTAGGTTGCGTATTGGAAGATCAAGAGCATCAAGTCG
CTAAAGAAGAAAGGGAAACACCTACTACTGATAGTATGCCGCCATTATTACGACAAGCTATCGAATTATT
TGATCACCAAGGTGCAGAGCCAGCCTTCTTATTCGGCCTTGAATTGATCATATGCGGATTAGAAAAACAA
CTTAAATGTGAAAGTGGGTCCGCGTACAGCGGCTCCCGGTAGCTAGCCCCTCTCCCTCCCCCCCCCCTAA
CGTTACTGGCCGAAGCCGCTTGGAATAAGGCCGGTGTGCGTTTGTCTATATGTTATTTTCCACCATATTG
CCGTCTTTTGGCAATGTGAGGGCCCGGAAACCTGGCCCTGTCTTCTTGACGAGCATTCCTAGGGGTCTTT
CCCCTCTCGCCAAAGGAATGCAAGGTCTGTTGAATGTCGTGAAGGAAGCAGTTCCTCTGGAAGCTTCTTG
AAGACAAACAACGTCTGTAGCGACCCTTTGCAGGCAGCGGAACCCCCCACCTGGCGACAGGTGCCTCTGC
GGCCAAAAGCCACGTGTATAAGATACACCTGCAAAGGCGGCACAACCCCAGTGCCACGTTGTGAGTTGGA
TAGTTGTGGAAAGAGTCAAATGGCTCTCCTCAAGCGTATTCAACAAGGGGCTGAAGGATGCCCAGAAGGT
ACCCCATTGTATGGGATCTGATCTGGGGCCTCGGTACACATGCTTTACATGTGTTTAGTCGAGGTTAAAA
AAACGTCTAGGCCCCCCGAACCACGGGGACGTGGTTTTCCTTTGAAAAACACGATGATAATATGGCCACA
CTAGAGTCGAGCTACCGGTCGCCACCATGGTGAGCAAGGGCGAGGAGGATAACATGGCCATCATCAAGGA
GTTCATGCGCTTCAAGGTGCACATGGAGGGCTCCGTGAACGGCCACGAGTTCGAGATCGAGGGCGAGGGC
GAGGGCCGCCCCTACGAGGGCACCCAGACCGCCAAGCTGAAGGTGACCAAGGGTGGCCCCCTGCCCTTCG
CCTGGGACATCCTGTCCCCTCAGTTCATGTACGGCTCCAAGGCCTACGTGAAGCACCCCGCCGACATCCC
CGACTACTTGAAGCTGTCCTTCCCCGAGGGCTTCAAGTGGGAGCGCGTGATGAACTTCGAGGACGGCGGC
GTGGTGACCGTGACCCAGGACTCCTCCCTGCAGGACGGCGAGTTCATCTACAAGGTGAAGCTGCGCGGCA
CCAACTTCCCCTCCGACGGCCCCGTAATGCAGAAGAAGACCATGGGCTGGGAGGCCTCCTCCGAGCGGAT
GTACCCCGAGGACGGCGCCCTGAAGGGCGAGATCAAGCAGAGGCTGAAGCTGAAGGACGGCGGCCACTAC
GACGCTGAGGTCAAGACCACCTACAAGGCCAAGAAGCCCGTGCAGCTGCCCGGCGCCTACAACGTCAACA
TCAAGTTGGACATCACCTCCCACAACGAGGACTACACCATCGTGGAACAGTACGAACGCGCCGAGGGCCG
CCACTCCACCGGCGGCATGGACGAGCTGTACAAGGACCCACCGGTCGCCACCATGACCGAGTACAAGCCC
ACGGTGCGCCTCGCCACCCGCGACGACGTCCCCAGGGCCGTACGCACCCTCGCCGCCGCGTTCGCCGACT
ACCCCGCCACGCGCCACACCGTCGATCCGGACCGCCACATCGAGCGGGTCACCGAGCTGCAAGAACTCTT
CCTCACGCGCGTCGGGCTCGACATCGGCAAGGTGTGGGTCGCGGACGACGGCGCCGCGGTGGCGGTCTGG
ACCACGCCGGAGAGCGTCGAAGCGGGGGCGGTGTTCGCCGAGATCGGCCCGCGCATGGCCGAGTTGAGCG
GTTCCCGGCTGGCCGCGCAGCAACAGATGGAAGGCCTCCTGGCGCCGCACCGGCCCAAGGAGCCCGCGTG
GTTCCTGGCCACCGTCGGCGTGTCGCCCGACCACCAGGGCAAGGGTCTGGGCAGCGCCGTCGTGCTCCCC
GGAGTGGAGGCGGCCGAGCGCGCCGGGGTGCCCGCCTTCCTGGAGACCTCCGCGCCCCGCAACCTCCCCT
TCTACGAGCGGCTCGGCTTCACCGTCACCGCCGACGTCGAGGTGCCCGAAGGACCGCGCACCTGGTGCAT
GACCCGCAAGCCCGGTGCCTGAGCGGCCGCGTCGACAATCAACCTCTGGATTACAAAATTTGTGAAAGAT
TGACTGGTATTCTTAACTATGTTGCTCCTTTTACGCTATGTGGATACGCTGCTTTAATGCCTTTGTATCA
TGCTATTGCTTCCCGTATGGCTTTCATTTTCTCCTCCTTGTATAAATCCTGGTTGCTGTCTCTTTATGAG
GAGTTGTGGCCCGTTGTCAGGCAACGTGGCGTGGTGTGCACTGTGTTTGCTGACGCAACCCCCACTGGTT
GGGGCATTGCCACCACCTGTCAGCTCCTTTCCGGGACTTTCGCTTTCCCCCTCCCTATTGCCACGGCGGA
ACTCATCGCCGCCTGCCTTGCCCGCTGCTGGACAGGGGCTCGGCTGTTGGGCACTGACAATTCCGTGGTG
TTGTCGGGGAAGCTGACGTCCTTTCCATGGCTGCTCGCCTGTGTTGCCACCTGGATTCTGCGCGGGACGT
CCTTCTGCTACGTCCCTTCGGCCCTCAATCCAGCGGACCTTCCTTCCCGCGGCCTGCTGCCGGCTCTGCG
GCCTCTTCCGCGTCTTCGCCTTCGCCCTCAGACGAGTCGGATCTCCCTTTGGGCCGCCTCCCCGCCTGGA
ATTCGAGCTCGGTACCTTTAAGACCAATGACTTACAAGGCAGCTGTAGATCTTAGCCACTTTTTAAAAGA
AAAGGGGGGACTGGAAGGGCTAATTCACTCCCAACGAAGACAAGATCTGCTTTTTGCTTGTACTGGGTCT
CTCTGGTTAGACCAGATCTGAGCCTGGGAGCTCTCTGGCTAACTAGGGAACCCACTGCTTAAGCCTCAAT
AAAGCTTGCCTTGAGTGCTTCAAGTAGTGTGTGCCCGTCTGTTGTGTGACTCTGGTAACTAGAGATCCCT
CAGACCCTTTTAGTCAGTGTGGAAAATCTCTAGCAGTAGTAGTTCATGTCATCTTATTATTCAGTATTTA
TAACTTGCAAAGAAATGAATATCAGAGAGTGAGAGGAACTTGTTTATTGCAGCTTATAATGGTTACAAAT
AAAGCAATAGCATCACAAATTTCACAAATAAAGCATTTTTTTCACTGCATTCTAGTTGTGGTTTGTCCAA
ACTCATCAATGTATCTTATCATGTCTGGCTCTAGCTATCCCGCCCCTAACTCCGCCCATCCCGCCCCTAA
CTCCGCCCAGTTCCGCCCATTCTCCGCCCCATGGCTGACTAATTTTTTTTATTTATGCAGAGGCCGAGGC
CGCCTCGGCCTCTGAGCTATTCCAGAAGTAGTGAGGAGGCTTTTTTGGAGGCCTAGGGACGTACCCAATT
CGCCCTATAGTGAGTCGTATTACGCGCGCTCACTGGCCGTCGTTTTACAACGTCGTGACTGGGAAAACCC
TGGCGTTACCCAACTTAATCGCCTTGCAGCACATCCCCCTTTCGCCAGCTGGCGTAATAGCGAAGAGGCC
CGCACCGATCGCCCTTCCCAACAGTTGCGCAGCCTGAATGGCGAATGGG
[124 nt withheld, positions 7610-7733]
C
[91 nt withheld, positions 7735-7825]
A
[49 nt withheld, positions 7827-7875]
CCTTTGACGTTGGAGTCCACGTTCTTT
[37 nt withheld, positions 7903-7939]
ACCCTATCTCGGTCTATTCTTTTGATTTATAAGGGATTTTGCCGATTTCGGCCTATTGGTTAAAAAATGA
GCTGATTTAACAAAAATTTAACGCGAATTTTAACAAAATATTAACGCTTACAATTTAGGTGGCACTTTTC
GGGGAAATGTGCGCGGAACCCCTATTTGTTTATTTTTCTAAATACATTCAAATATGTATCCGCTCATGAG
ACAATAACCCTGATAAATGCTTCAATAATATTGAAAAAGGAAGAGTATGAGTATTCAACATTTCCGTGTC
GCCCTTATTCCCTTTTTTGCGGCATTTTGCCTTCCTGTTTTTGCTCACCCAGAAACGCTGGTGAAAGTAA
AAGATGCTGAAGATCAGTTGGGTGCACGAGTGGGTTACATCGAACTGGATCTCAACAGCGGTAAGATCCT
TGAGAGTTTTCGCCCCGAAGAACGTTTTCCAATGATGAGCACTTTTAAAGTTCTGCTATGTGGCGCGGTA
TTATCCCGTATTGACGCCGGGCAAGAGCAACTCGGTCGCCGCATACACTATTCTCAGAATGACTTGGTTG
AGTACTCACCAGTCACAGAAAAGCATCTTACGGATGGCATGACAGTAAGAGAATTATGCAGTGCTGCCAT
AACCATGAGTGATAACACTGCGGCCAACTTACTTCTGACAACGATCGGAGGACCGAAGGAGCTAACCGCT
TTTTTGCACAACATGGGGGATCATGTAACTCGCCTTGATCGTTGGGAACCGGAGCTGAATGAAGCCATAC
CAAACGACGAGCGTGACACCACGATGCCTGTAGCAATGGCAACAACGTTGCGCAAACTATTAACTGGCGA
ACTACTTACTCTAGCTTCCCGGCAACAATTAATAGACTGGATGGAGGCGGATAAAGTTGCAGGACCACTT
CTGCGCTCGGCCCTTCCGGCTGGCTGGTTTATTGCTGATAAATCTGGAGCCGGTGAGCGTGGGTCTCGCG
GTATCATTGCAGCACTGGGGCCAGATGGTAAGCCCTCCCGTATCGTAGTTATCTACACGACGGGGAGTCA
GGCAACTATGGATGAACGAAATAGACAGATCGCTGAGATAGGTGCCTCACTGATTAAGCATTGGTAACTG
TCAGACCAAGTTTACTCATATATACTTTAGATTGATTTAAAACTTCATTTTTAATTTAAAAGGATCTAGG
TGAAGATCCTTTTTGATAATCTCATGACCAAAATCCCTTAACGTGAGTTTTCGTTCCACTGAGCGTCAGA
CCCCGTAGAAAAGATCAAAGGATCTTCTTGAGATCCTTTTTTTCTGCGCGTAATCTGCTGCTTGCAAACA
AAAAAACCACCGCTACCAGCGGTGGTTTGTTTGCCGGATCAAGAGCTACCAACTCTTTTTCCGAAGGTAA
CTGGCTTCAGCAGAGCGCAGATACCAAATACTGTTCTTCTAGTGTAGCCGTAGTTAGGCCACCACTTCAA
GAACTCTGTAGCACCGCCTACATACCTCGCTCTGCTAATCCTGTTACCAGTGGCTGCTGCCAGTGGCGAT
AAGTCGTGTCTTACCGGGTTGGACTCAAGACGATAGTTACCGGATAAGGCGCAGCGGTCGGGCTGAACGG
GGGGTTCGTGCACACAGCCCAGCTTGGAGCGAACGACCTACACCGAACTGAGATACCTACAGCGTGAGCT
ATGAGAAAGCGCCACGCTTCCCGAAGGGAGAAAGGCGGACAGGTATCCGGTAAGCGGCAGGGTCGGAACA
GGAGAGCGCACGAGGGAGCTTCCAGGGGGAAACGCCTGGTATCTTTATAGTCCTGTCGGGTTTCGCCACC
TCTGACTTGAGCGTCGATTTTTGTGATGCTCGTCAGGGGGGCGGAGCCTATGGAAAAACGCCAGCAACGC
GGCCTTTTTACGGTTCCTGGCCTTTTGCTGGCCTTTTGCTCACATGTTCTTTCCTGCGTTATCCCCTGAT
TCTGTGGATAACCGTATTACCGCCTTTGAGTGAGCTGATACCGCTCGCCGCAGCCGAACGACCGAGCGCA
GCGAGTCAGTGAGCGAGGAAGCGGAAGAGCGCCCAATACGCAAACCGCCTCTCCCCGCGCGTTGGCCGAT
TCATTAATGCAGCTGGCACGACAGGTTTCCCGACTGGAAAGCGGGCAGTGAGCGCAACGCAATTAATGTG
AGTTAGCTCACTCATTAGGCACCCCAGGCTTTACACTTTATGCTTCCGGCTCGTATGTTGTGTGGAATTG
TGAGCGGATAACAATTTCACACAGGAAACAGCTATGACCATGATTACGCCAAGCGCGCAATTAACCCTCA
CTAAAGGGAACAAAAGCTGGAGCTGC
