>Addgene plasmid #36311 | pXL004-ishRNA-scramble | depositor partial sequence | sequence record 45437 | scramble sequences
GCTACACTATCGAGCAATT
