>Addgene plasmid #36311 | pXL004-ishRNA-scramble | addgene partial sequence | sequence record 46383 | mCherry-F 5'-ccccgtaatgcagaagaaga-3'
CGGATGTACCCCGAGGACGGCGCCCTGAAGGGCGAGATCAAGCAGAGGCTGAAGCTGAAGGACGGCGGCC
ACTACGACGCTGAGGTCAAGACCACCTACAAGGCCAAGAAGCCCGTGCAGCTGCCCGGCGCCTACAACGT
CAACATCAAGTTGGACATCACCTCCCACAACGAGGACTACACCATCGTGGAACAGTACGAACGCGCCGAG
GGCCGCCACTCCACCGGCGGCATGGACGAGCTGTACAAGGACCCACCGGTCGCCACCATGACCGAGTACA
AGCCCACGGTGCGCCTCGCCACCCGCGACGACGTCCCCAGGGCCGTACGCACCCTCGCCGCCGCGTTCGC
CGACTACCCCGCCACGCGCCACACCGTCGATCCGGACCGCCACATCGAGCGGGTCACCGAGCTGCAAGAA
CTCTTCCTCACGCGCGTCGGGCTCGACATCGGCAAGGTGTGGGTCGCGGACGACGGCGCCGCGGTGGCGG
TCTGGACCACGCCGGAGAGCGTCGAAGCGGGGGCGGTGTTCGCCGAGATCGGCCCGCGCATGGCCGAGTT
GAGCGGTTCCCGGCTGGCCGCGCAGCAACAGATGGAAGGCCTCCTGGCGCCGCACCGGCCCAAGGAGCCC
GCGTGGTTCCTGGCCACCGTCGGCGTGTCGCCCGACCACCAGGGCAAGGGTCTGGGCAGCGCCGTCGTGC
TCCCCGGAGTGGAGGCGGCCGAGCGCGCCGGGGTGCCCGCCTTCCTGGAGACCTCCGCGCCCCGCAACCT
CCCCT
