>Addgene plasmid #36311 | pXL004-ishRNA-scramble | addgene partial sequence | sequence record 46384 | H1 5'-tcgctatgtgttctgggaaa-3'
GATAGAGACTTATAAGTTCCCTATCAGTGATAGAGAAAAAGCTACACTATCGAGCAATTTTGGATCCAAA
ATTGCTCGATAGTGTAGCTTTTTTTTACTAGTGTTAACCGATACCGTCGAGATCCGTTCACTAATCGAAT
GGATCTGTCTCTGTCTCTCTCTCCACCTTCTTCTTCTATTCCTTCGGGCCTGTCGGGTCCCCTCGGGGTT
GGGAGGTGGGTCTGAAACGATAATGGTGAATATCCCTGCCTAACTCTATTCACTATAGAAAGTACAGCAA
AAACTATTCTTAAACCTACCAAGCCTCCTACTATCATTATGAATAATTTTATATACCACAGCCAATTTGT
TATGTTAAACCAATTCCACAAACTTGCCCATTTATCTAATTCCAATAATTCTTGTTCATTCTTTTCTTGC
TGGTTTTGCGATTCTTCAATTAAGGAGTGTATTAAGCTTGTGTAATTGTTAATTTCTCTGTCCCACTCCA
TCCAGGTCGTGTGATTCCAAATCTGTTCCAGAGATTTATTACTCCAACTAGCATTCCAAGGCACAGCAGT
GGTGCAAATGAGTTTTCCAGAGCAACCCCAAATCCCCAGGAGCTGTTGATCCTTTAGGTATCTTTCCACA
GCCAGGATTCTTGCCTGGAGCTGCTTGATGCCCCAGACTGTGAGTTGCAACAGATGCTGTTGCGCCTCAA
TAGCCCTCAGCAAATTGTTCTGCTGCTGCACTATACCAGACAATAATTGTCTGGCCTGTACCGTCAGCGT
CATTGACGCTGCGCCCATA
